>Addgene plasmid #77022 | MYLK gRNA (BRDN0001147034) | addgene full sequence | sequence record 186964 | Addgene Assembled Sequence
CCCGGGTGCAAAGATGGATAAAGTTTTAAACAGAGAGGAATCTTTGCAGCTAATGGACCTTCTAGGTCTT
GAAAGGAGTGGGAATTGGCTCCGGTGCCCGTCAGTGGGCAGAGCGCACATCGCCCACAGTCCCCGAGAAG
TTGGGGGGAGGGGTCGGCAATTGATCCGGTGCCTAGAGAAGGTGGCGCGGGGTAAACTGGGAAAGTGATG
TCGTGTACTGGCTCCGCCTTTTTCCCGAGGGTGGGGGAGAACCGTATATAAGTGCAGTAGTCGCCGTGAA
CGTTCTTTTTCGCAACGGGTTTGCCGCCAGAACACAGGTAAGTGCCGTGTGTGGTTCCCGCGGGCCTGGC
CTCTTTACGGGTTATGGCCCTTGCGTGCCTTGAATTACTTCCACCTGGCTGCAGTACGTGATTCTTGATC
CCGAGCTTCGGGTTGGAAGTGGGTGGGAGAGTTCGAGGCCTTGCGCTTAAGGAGCCCCTTCGCCTCGTGC
TTGAGTTGAGGCCTGGCCTGGGCGCTGGGGCCGCCGCGTGCGAATCTGGTGGCACCTTCGCGCCTGTCTC
GCTGCTTTCGATAAGTCTCTAGCCATTTAAAATTTTTGATGACCTGCTGCGACGCTTTTTTTCTGGCAAG
ATAGTCTTGTAAATGCGGGCCAAGATCTGCACACTGGTATTTCGGTTTTTGGGGCCGCGGGCGGCGACGG
GGCCCGTGCGTCCCAGCGCACATGTTCGGCGAGGCGGGGCCTGCGAGCGCGGCCACCGAGAATCGGACGG
GGGTAGTCTCAAGCTGGCCGGCCTGCTCTGGTGCCTGGCCTCGCGCCGCCGTGTATCGCCCCGCCCTGGG
CGGCAAGGCTGGCCCGGTCGGCACCAGTTGCGTGAGCGGAAAGATGGCCGCTTCCCGGCCCTGCTGCAGG
GAGCTCAAAATGGAGGACGCGGCGCTCGGGAGAGCGGGCGGGTGAGTCACCCACACAAAGGAAAAGGGCC
TTTCCGTCCTCAGCCGTCGCTTCATGTGACTCCACGGAGTACCGGGCGCCGTCCAGGCACCTCGATTAGT
TCTCGAGCTTTTGGAGTACGTCGTCTTTAGGTTGGGGGGAGGGGTTTTATGCGATGGAGTTTCCCCACAC
TGAGTGGGTGGAGACTGAAGTTAGGCCAGCTTGGCACTTGATGTAATTCTCCTTGGAATTTGCCCTTTTT
GAGTTTGGATCTTGGTTCATTCTCAAGCCTCAGACAGTGGTTCAAAGTTTTTTTCTTCCATTTCAGGTGT
CGTGACGTACGGCCACCATGACCGAGTACAAGCCCACGGTGCGCCTCGCCACCCGCGACGACGTCCCCAG
GGCCGTACGCACCCTCGCCGCCGCGTTCGCCGACTACCCCGCCACGCGCCACACCGTCGATCCGGACCGC
CACATCGAGCGGGTCACCGAGCTGCAAGAACTCTTCCTCACGCGCGTCGGGCTCGACATCGGCAAGGTGT
GGGTCGCGGACGACGGCGCCGCCGTGGCGGTCTGGACCACGCCGGAGAGCGTCGAAGCGGGGGCGGTGTT
CGCCGAGATCGGCCCGCGCATGGCCGAGTTGAGCGGTTCCCGGCTGGCCGCGCAGCAACAGATGGAAGGC
CTCCTGGCGCCGCACCGGCCCAAGGAGCCCGCGTGGTTCCTGGCCACCGTCGGAGTCTCGCCCGACCACC
AGGGCAAGGGTCTGGGCAGCGCCGTCGTGCTCCCCGGAGTGGAGGCGGCCGAGCGCGCCGGGGTGCCCGC
CTTCCTGGAGACCTCCGCGCCCCGCAACCTCCCCTTCTACGAGCGGCTCGGCTTCACCGTCACCGCCGAC
GTCGAGGTGCCCGAAGGACCGCGCACCTGGTGCATGACCCGCAAGCCCGGTGCCTGAACGCGTTAAGTCG
ACAATCAACCTCTGGATTACAAAATTTGTGAAAGATTGACTGGTATTCTTAACTATGTTGCTCCTTTTAC
GCTATGTGGATACGCTGCTTTAATGCCTTTGTATCATGCTATTGCTTCCCGTATGGCTTTCATTTTCTCC
TCCTTGTATAAATCCTGGTTGCTGTCTCTTTATGAGGAGTTGTGGCCCGTTGTCAGGCAACGTGGCGTGG
TGTGCACTGTGTTTGCTGACGCAACCCCCACTGGTTGGGGCATTGCCACCACCTGTCAGCTCCTTTCCGG
GACTTTCGCTTTCCCCCTCCCTATTGCCACGGCGGAACTCATCGCCGCCTGCCTTGCCCGCTGCTGGACA
GGGGCTCGGCTGTTGGGCACTGACAATTCCGTGGTGTTGTCGGGGAAATCATCGTCCTTTCCTTGGCTGC
TCGCCTGTGTTGCCACCTGGATTCTGCGCGGGACGTCCTTCTGCTACGTCCCTTCGGCCCTCAATCCAGC
GGACCTTCCTTCCCGCGGCCTGCTGCCGGCTCTGCGGCCTCTTCCGCGTCTTCGCCTTCGCCCTCAGACG
AGTCGGATCTCCCTTTGGGCCGCCTCCCCGCGTCGACTTTAAGACCAATGACTTACAAGGCAGCTGTAGA
TCTTAGCCACTTTTTAAAAGAAAAGGGGGGACTGGAAGGGCTAATTCACTCCCAACGAAGACAAGATCTG
CTTTTTGCTTGTACTGGGTCTCTCTGGTTAGACCAGATCTGAGCCTGGGAGCTCTCTGGCTAACTAGGGA
ACCCACTGCTTAAGCCTCAATAAAGCTTGCCTTGAGTGCTTCAAGTAGTGTGTGCCCGTCTGTTGTGTGA
CTCTGGTAACTAGAGATCCCTCAGACCCTTTTAGTCAGTGTGGAAAATCTCTAGCAGTACGTATAGTAGT
TCATGTCATCTTATTATTCAGTATTTATAACTTGCAAAGAAATGAATATCAGAGAGTGAGAGGAACTTGT
TTATTGCAGCTTATAATGGTTACAAATAAAGCAATAGCATCACAAATTTCACAAATAAAGCATTTTTTTC
ACTGCATTCTAGTTGTGGTTTGTCCAAACTCATCAATGTATCTTATCATGTCTGGCTCTAGCTATCCCGC
CCCTAACTCCGCCCATCCCGCCCCTAACTCCGCCCAGTTCCGCCCATTCTCCGCCCCATGGCTGACTAAT
TTTTTTTATTTATGCAGAGGCCGAGGCCGCCTCGGCCTCTGAGCTATTCCAGAAGTAGTGAGGAGGCTTT
TTTGGAGGCCTAGGGACGTACCCAATTCGCCCTATAGTGAGTCGTATTACGCGCGCTCACTGGCCGTCGT
TTTACAACGTCGTGACTGGGAAAACCCTGGCGTTACCCAACTTAATCGCCTTGCAGCACATCCCCCTTTC
GCCAGCTGGCGTAATAGCGAAGAGGCCCGCACCGATCGCCCTTCCCAACAGTTGCGCAGCCTGAATGGCG
AATGGG
[124 nt withheld, positions 3367-3490]
C
[91 nt withheld, positions 3492-3582]
A
[49 nt withheld, positions 3584-3632]
CCTTTGACGTTGGAGTCCACGTTCTTT
[37 nt withheld, positions 3660-3696]
ACCCTATCTCGGTCTATTCTTTTGATTTATAAGGGATTTTGCCGATTTCGGCCTATTGGTTAAAAAATGA
GCTGATTTAACAAAAATTTAACGCGAATTTTAACAAAATATTAACGCTTACAATTTAGGTGGCACTTTTC
GGGGAAATGTGCGCGGAACCCCTATTTGTTTATTTTTCTAAATACATTCAAATATGTATCCGCTCATGAG
ACAATAACCCTGATAAATGCTTCAATAATATTGAAAAAGGAAGAGTATGAGTATTCAACATTTCCGTGTC
GCCCTTATTCCCTTTTTTGCGGCATTTTGCCTTCCTGTTTTTGCTCACCCAGAAACGCTGGTGAAAGTAA
AAGATGCTGAAGATCAGTTGGGTGCACGAGTGGGTTACATCGAACTGGATCTCAACAGCGGTAAGATCCT
TGAGAGTTTTCGCCCCGAAGAACGTTTTCCAATGATGAGCACTTTTAAAGTTCTGCTATGTGGCGCGGTA
TTATCCCGTATTGACGCCGGGCAAGAGCAACTCGGTCGCCGCATACACTATTCTCAGAATGACTTGGTTG
AGTACTCACCAGTCACAGAAAAGCATCTTACGGATGGCATGACAGTAAGAGAATTATGCAGTGCTGCCAT
AACCATGAGTGATAACACTGCGGCCAACTTACTTCTGACAACGATCGGAGGACCGAAGGAGCTAACCGCT
TTTTTGCACAACATGGGGGATCATGTAACTCGCCTTGATCGTTGGGAACCGGAGCTGAATGAAGCCATAC
CAAACGACGAGCGTGACACCACGATGCCTGTAGCAATGGCAACAACGTTGCGCAAACTATTAACTGGCGA
ACTACTTACTCTAGCTTCCCGGCAACAATTAATAGACTGGATGGAGGCGGATAAAGTTGCAGGACCACTT
CTGCGCTCGGCCCTTCCGGCTGGCTGGTTTATTGCTGATAAATCTGGAGCCGGTGAGCGTGGGTCTCGCG
GTATCATTGCAGCACTGGGGCCAGATGGTAAGCCCTCCCGTATCGTAGTTATCTACACGACGGGGAGTCA
GGCAACTATGGATGAACGAAATAGACAGATCGCTGAGATAGGTGCCTCACTGATTAAGCATTGGTAACTG
TCAGACCAAGTTTACTCATATATACTTTAGATTGATTTAAAACTTCATTTTTAATTTAAAAGGATCTAGG
TGAAGATCCTTTTTGATAATCTCATGACCAAAATCCCTTAACGTGAGTTTTCGTTCCACTGAGCGTCAGA
CCCCGTAGAAAAGATCAAAGGATCTTCTTGAGATCCTTTTTTTCTGCGCGTAATCTGCTGCTTGCAAACA
AAAAAACCACCGCTACCAGCGGTGGTTTGTTTGCCGGATCAAGAGCTACCAACTCTTTTTCCGAAGGTAA
CTGGCTTCAGCAGAGCGCAGATACCAAATACTGTTCTTCTAGTGTAGCCGTAGTTAGGCCACCACTTCAA
GAACTCTGTAGCACCGCCTACATACCTCGCTCTGCTAATCCTGTTACCAGTGGCTGCTGCCAGTGGCGAT
AAGTCGTGTCTTACCGGGTTGGACTCAAGACGATAGTTACCGGATAAGGCGCAGCGGTCGGGCTGAACGG
GGGGTTCGTGCACACAGCCCAGCTTGGAGCGAACGACCTACACCGAACTGAGATACCTACAGCGTGAGCT
ATGAGAAAGCGCCACGCTTCCCGAAGGGAGAAAGGCGGACAGGTATCCGGTAAGCGGCAGGGTCGGAACA
GGAGAGCGCACGAGGGAGCTTCCAGGGGGAAACGCCTGGTATCTTTATAGTCCTGTCGGGTTTCGCCACC
TCTGACTTGAGCGTCGATTTTTGTGATGCTCGTCAGGGGGGCGGAGCCTATGGAAAAACGCCAGCAACGC
GGCCTTTTTACGGTTCCTGGCCTTTTGCTGGCCTTTTGCTCACATGTTCTTTCCTGCGTTATCCCCTGAT
TCTGTGGATAACCGTATTACCGCCTTTGAGTGAGCTGATACCGCTCGCCGCAGCCGAACGACCGAGCGCA
GCGAGTCAGTGAGCGAGGAAGCGGAAGAGCGCCCAATACGCAAACCGCCTCTCCCCGCGCGTTGGCCGAT
TCATTAATGCAGCTGGCACGACAGGTTTCCCGACTGGAAAGCGGGCAGTGAGCGCAACGCAATTAATGTG
AGTTAGCTCACTCATTAGGCACCCCAGGCTTTACACTTTATGCTTCCGGCTCGTATGTTGTGTGGAATTG
TGAGCGGATAACAATTTCACACAGGAAACAGCTATGACCATGATTACGCCAAGCGCGCAATTAACCCTCA
CTAAAGGGAACAAAAGCTGGAGCTGCAAGCTTAATGTAGTCTTATGCAATACTCTTGTAGTCTTGCAACA
TGGTAACGATGAGTTAGCAACATGCCTTACAAGGAGAGAAAAAGCACCGTGCATGCCGATTGGTGGAAGT
AAGGTGGTACGATCGTGCCTTATTAGGAAGGCAACAGACGGGTCTGACATGGATTGGACGAACCACTGAA
TTGCCGCATTGCAGAGATATTGTATTTAAGTGCCTAGCTCGATACATAAACGGGTCTCTCTGGTTAGACC
AGATCTGAGCCTGGGAGCTCTCTGGCTAACTAGGGAACCCACTGCTTAAGCCTCAATAAAGCTTGCCTTG
AGTGCTTCAAGTAGTGTGTGCCCGTCTGTTGTGTGACTCTGGTAACTAGAGATCCCTCAGACCCTTTTAG
TCAGTGTGGAAAATCTCTAGCAGTGGCGCCCGAACAGGGACTTGAAAGCGAAAGGGAAACCAGAGGAGCT
CTCTCGACGCAGGACTCGGCTTGCTGAAGCGCGCACGGCAAGAGGCGAGGGGCGGCGACTGGTGAGTACG
CCAAAAATTTTGACTAGCGGAGGCTAGAAGGAGAGAGATGGGTGCGAGAGCGTCAGTATTAAGCGGGGGA
GAATTAGATCGCGATGGGAAAAAATTCGGTTAAGGCCAGGGGGAAAGAAAAAATATAAATTAAAACATAT
AGTATGGGCAAGCAGGGAGCTAGAACGATTCGCAGTTAATCCTGGCCTGTTAGAAACATCAGAAGGCTGT
AGACAAATACTGGGACAGCTACAACCATCCCTTCAGACAGGATCAGAAGAACTTAGATCATTATATAATA
CAGTAGCAACCCTCTATTGTGTGCATCAAAGGATAGAGATAAAAGACACCAAGGAAGCTTTAGACAAGAT
AGAGGAAGAGCAAAACAAAAGTAAGACCACCGCACAGCAAGCGGCCGCTGATCTTCAGACCTGGAGGAGG
AGATATGAGGGACAATTGGAGAAGTGAATTATATAAATATAAAGTAGTAAAAATTGAACCATTAGGAGTA
GCACCCACCAAGGCAAAGAGAAGAGTGGTGCAGAGAGAAAAAAGAGCAGTGGGAATAGGAGCTTTGTTCC
TTGGGTTCTTGGGAGCAGCAGGAAGCACTATGGGCGCAGCGTCAATGACGCTGACGGTACAGGCCAGACA
ATTATTGTCTGGTATAGTGCAGCAGCAGAACAATTTGCTGAGGGCTATTGAGGCGCAACAGCATCTGTTG
CAACTCACAGTCTGGGGCATCAAGCAGCTCCAGGCAAGAATCCTGGCTGTGGAAAGATACCTAAAGGATC
AACAGCTCCTGGGGATTTGGGGTTGCTCTGGAAAACTCATTTGCACCACTGCTGTGCCTTGGAATGCTAG
TTGGAGTAATAAATCTCTGGAACAGATTTGGAATCACACGACCTGGATGGAGTGGGACAGAGAAATTAAC
AATTACACAAGCTTAATACACTCCTTAATTGAAGAATCGCAAAACCAGCAAGAAAAGAATGAACAAGAAT
TATTGGAATTAGATAAATGGGCAAGTTTGTGGAATTGGTTTAACATAACAAATTGGCTGTGGTATATAAA
ATTATTCATAATGATAGTAGGAGGCTTGGTAGGTTTAAGAATAGTTTTTGCTGTACTTTCTATAGTGAAT
AGAGTTAGGCAGGGATATTCACCATTATCGTTTCAGACCCACCTCCCAACCCCGAGGGGACCCAGAGAGG
GCCTATTTCCCATGATTCCTTCATATTTGCATATACGATACAAGGCTGTTAGAGAGATAATTAGAATTAA
TTTGACTGTAAACACAAAGATATTAGTACAAAATACGTGACGTAGAAAGTAATAATTTCTTGGGTAGTTT
GCAGTTTTAAAATTATGTTTTAAAATGGACTATCATATGCTTACCGTAACTTGAAAGTATTTCGATTTCT
TGGCTTTATATATCTTGTGGAAAGGACGAAACACCGGAGCCAAGATGTTGTGAGCAGTTTTAGAGCTAGA
AATAGCAAGTTAAAATAAGGCTAGTCCGTTATCAACTTGAAAAAGTGGCACCGAGTCGGTGCTTTTTTAA
GCTTGGCGTAACTAGATCTTGAGACAAATGGCAGTATTCATCCACAATTTTAAAAGAAAAGGGGGGATTG
GGGGGTACAGTGCAGGGGAAAGAATAGTAGACATAATAGCAACAGACATACAAACTAAAGAATTACAAAA
ACAAATTACAAAAATTCAAAATTTTCGGGTTTATTACAGGGACAGCAGAGATCCACTTTGGCGCCGGCTC
GAGGGGG
Features (pLannotate 1.2.2; 29 found; start..end, strand, type, name):
     14..80      +  CDS            small t antigen (fragment): SV40 (simian virus 40) small t antigen
    106..317     +  promoter       EF-1α core promoter: core promoter for human elongation factor EF-1α
    318..1256    +  intron         EF-1α intron A: intron upstream of the start codon of human EF-1α
   1278..1877    +  CDS            PuroR (fragment): puromycin N-acetyltransferase; pac from Streptomyces; confers resistance to puromycin
   1893..2481    +  misc_feature   WPRE: woodchuck hepatitis virus posttranscriptional regulatory element
   2532..2551    +  misc_feature   cPPT/CTS (fragment): central polypurine tract and central termination sequence of HIV-1
   2553..2786    +  LTR            3' LTR (ΔU3): self-inactivating 3' long terminal repeat (LTR) from HIV-1
   2864..2985    +  polyA_signal   SV40 poly(A) signal: SV40 polyadenylation signal
   3025..3160    +  rep_origin     SV40 ori: SV40 origin of replication
   3181..3199    -  promoter       T7 promoter: promoter for bacteriophage T7 RNA polymerase
   3207..3362    +  CDS            lacZα (fragment): LacZα fragment of β-galactosidase; lacZ fragment
   3367..3795    +  rep_origin     f1 ori (sequence partly withheld): f1 bacteriophage origin of replication; arrow indicates direction of (+) strand synthesis
   3848..3952    +  promoter       AmpR promoter: bla
   3953..4813    +  CDS            AmpR: β-lactamase; bla; confers resistance to ampicillin, carbenicillin, and related antibiotics
   4984..5572    +  rep_origin     ori: high-copy-number ColE1/pMB1/pBR322/pUC origin of replication
   5755..5847    +  CDS            lacI (fragment): lac repressor; lacI; The lac repressor binds to the lac operator to inhibit transcription in E. coli. This inhibition can be relieved by adding lactose or isopropyl-β-D-thiogalactopyranoside (IPTG).
   5860..5881    +  protein_bind   CAP binding site: CAP binding activates transcription in the presence of cAMP. E. coli catabolite activator protein
   5896..5926    +  promoter       lac promoter: promoter for the E. coli lac operon
   5934..5950    +  protein_bind   lac operator: The lac repressor binds to the lac operator to inhibit transcription in E. coli. This inhibition can be relieved by adding lactose or isopropyl-β-D-thiogalactopyranoside (IPTG). lac repressor encoded by lacI
   5995..6013    +  promoter       T3 promoter: promoter for bacteriophage T3 RNA polymerase
   6041..6267    +  promoter       RSV promoter: Rous sarcoma virus enhancer/promoter
   6268..6448    +  LTR            5' LTR (truncated): truncated 5' long terminal repeat (LTR) from HIV-1
   6495..6620    +  misc_feature   HIV-1 Ψ: packaging signal of human immunodeficiency virus type 1
   6604..6967    +  CDS            HIV-1 gag (fragment): gag protein from human immunodeficiency virus 1; gag
   7113..7346    +  misc_feature   RRE: The Rev response element (RRE) of HIV-1 allows for Rev-dependent mRNA export from the nucleus to the cytoplasm.
   7723..7749    +  CDS            Rev (fragment): human immunodeficiency virus 1 (HIV-1) Rev protein; rev; enhances nuclear export of unspliced and incompletely spliced viral mRNAs
   7753..7993    +  promoter       U6 promoter: RNA polymerase III promoter for human U6 snRNA
   8023..8098    +  misc_RNA       gRNA scaffold: guide RNA scaffold for the Streptococcus pyogenes CRISPR/Cas9 system
   8154..8271    +  misc_feature   cPPT/CTS: central polypurine tract and central termination sequence of HIV-1
