[The description below was written by a language model from this plasmid's Addgene catalogue record and pLannotate feature annotations shown in this document.]
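Description:
MYLK gRNA (BRDN0001147034) is a third-generation lentiviral CRISPR guide plasmid built on the lentiGuide-Puro backbone. It expresses a single guide RNA against human MYLK, the gene for myosin light chain kinase. The plasmid is about 8.3 kb and is propagated in E. coli at high copy from a ColE1/pUC-type origin under ampicillin selection (AmpR). An f1 origin, lac promoter/operator remnants and T7/T3 promoters are carried over from the cloning backbone.

The lentiviral transfer cassette starts with an RSV promoter fused to a truncated HIV-1 5' LTR, which makes genomic RNA production Tat-independent. This is followed by the Ψ packaging signal with a partial gag sequence and the Rev response element for Rev-dependent nuclear export. A human U6 RNA polymerase III promoter then drives the MYLK-specific spacer joined to the Streptococcus pyogenes Cas9 gRNA scaffold. A cPPT/CTS element after the guide cassette aids nuclear import of the viral genome. Downstream, the EF-1α core promoter with its intron A expresses puromycin N-acetyltransferase for selecting transduced mammalian cells, and a WPRE enhances transcript expression. The cassette ends in a self-inactivating ΔU3 3' LTR, and an SV40 poly(A) signal and SV40 origin lie beyond it.

According to the depositor, the guide was designed against several MYLK reference transcripts and comes from a human kinome gRNA collection. The plasmid does not encode Cas9. It is meant to be packaged into lentivirus and used with a separate Cas9 vector or in cells that already express Cas9, typically for MYLK knockout.
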