Addgene plasmid #77022: MYLK gRNA (BRDN0001147034)
Purpose: 3rd generation lentiviral gRNA plasmid targeting human MYLK
Depositing lab: John Doench & David Root. Depositing organization: Broad Institute. Publication: Optimized sgRNA design to maximize activity and minimize off-target effects of CRISPR-Cas9. Doench JG, Fusi N, Sullender M, Hegde M, Vaimberg EW, Donovan KF, Smith I, Tothova Z, Wilen C, Orchard R, Virgin HW, Listgarten J, Root DE. Nat Biotechnol. 2016 Jan 18. doi: 10.1038/nbt.3437. PubMed 26780180.
Backbone
  Vector backbone: lentiGuide-Puro
  Backbone manufacturer: Zhang Lab (Addgene plasmid # 52963)
  Vector type: Mammalian Expression, Lentiviral, CRISPR
  Selectable markers: Puromycin
Growth in bacteria
  Bacterial resistance: Ampicillin, 100 μg/mL
  Growth temperature: 37°C
  Growth strain: DH5alpha
  Copy number: High Copy
Gene/Insert
  Gene/Insert name: MYLK (alt names: MYLK; NM_053025.3)
  gRNA/shRNA sequence: GAGCCAAGATGTTGTGAGCA
  Species: H. sapiens (human)
  Entrez Gene: MYLK (a.k.a. AAT7, KRP, MLCK, MLCK1, MLCK108, MLCK210, MMIHS, MMIHS1, MSTP083, MYLK-L, MYLK1, smMLCK)
  Promoter: hU6
  Cloning method: Unknown
  Sequencing primers: 5′ U6-F; 3′ pS2-R
Terms and licenses: Academic/Nonprofit Terms; Industry Terms: Not Available to Industry
Depositor comments: The gRNA was designed to target the following Genbank reference sequence(s): NM_053025.3,NM_053026.3,NM_053027.3,NM_053028.3. Note that this plasmid does NOT contain Cas9. It should be used in conjunction with lentiCas9-Blast (Addgene #52962) or otherwise with cell lines already expressing Cas9. Browse the full kinome gRNA library at http://www.addgene.org/pooled-library/broadgpp-human-kinome/ or visit http://www.broadinstitute.org/rnai/public/ for detailed protocols and information.
How to cite: MYLK gRNA (BRDN0001147034) was a gift from John Doench & David Root (Addgene plasmid # 77022 ; http://n2t.net/addgene:77022 ; RRID:Addgene_77022)
