>Addgene plasmid #77022 | MYLK gRNA (BRDN0001147034) | depositor partial sequence | sequence record 144482 | Target Sequence
GAGCCAAGATGTTGTGAGCA
