>Addgene plasmid #77022 | MYLK gRNA (BRDN0001147034) | addgene partial sequence | sequence record 186963 | hU6-F
AGAAAGTAATAATTTCTTGGGTAGTTTGCAGTTTTAAAATTATGTTTTAAAATGGACTATCATATGCTTA
CCGTAACTTGAAAGTATTTCGATTTCTTGGCTTTATATATCTTGTGGAAAGGACGAAACACCGGAGCCAA
GATGTTGTGAGCAGTTTTAGAGCTAGAAATAGCAAGTTAAAATAAGGCTAGTCCGTTATCAACTTGAAAA
AGTGGCACCGAGTCGGTGCTTTTTTAAGCTTGGCGTAACTAGATCTTGAGACAAATGGCAGTATTCATCC
ACAATTTTAAAAGAAAAGGGGGGATTGGGGGGTACAGTGCAGGGGAAAGAATAGTAGACATAATAGCAAC
AGACATACAAACTAAAGAATTACAAAAACAAATTACAAAAATTCAAAATTTTCGGGTTTATTACAGGGAC
AGCAGAGATCCACTTTGGCGCCGGCTCGAGGGGGCCCGGGTGCAAAGATGGATAAAGTTTTAAACAGAGA
GGAATCTTTGCAGCTAATGGACCTTCTAGGTCTTGAAAGGAGTGGGAATTGGCTCCGGTGCCCGTCAGTG
GGCAGAGCGC
